Addgene plasmid #220348: pKI_ΩBBMVP16&WUS
Purpose: Expresses BBM-VP16 and WUS in plant cells
Depositing lab: Tomoko Igawa. Depositing organization: Chiba University. Publication: Autonomous differentiation of transgenic cells requiring no external hormone application: the endogenous gene expression and phytohormone behaviors. Sato Y, Minamikawa MF, Pratama BB, Koyama S, Kojima M, Takebayashi Y, Sakakibara H, Igawa T. Front Plant Sci. 2024 Apr 3;15:1308417. doi: 10.3389/fpls.2024.1308417. eCollection 2024. PubMed 38633452.
Backbone
  Vector backbone: pKI1.1R
  Total vector size (bp): 14733
  Vector type: Plant Expression
  Selectable markers: Hygromycin
Growth in bacteria
  Bacterial resistance: Spectinomycin, 50 μg/mL
  Growth temperature: 37°C
  Growth strain: DH5alpha
  Copy number: High Copy
Gene/Insert 1
  Gene/Insert name: BABY BOOM
  Species: A. thaliana (mustard weed)
  Entrez Gene: BBM (a.k.a. AT5G17430, BABY BOOM, T10B6.90, T10B6_90)
  Promoter: CaMV 35S
  Tag / fusion protein: VP16 transcriptional activation domain (C terminal on insert)
  Cloning method: Gibson Cloning
  Sequencing primers: 5′ aacagtaccctccggcaacatc
Gene/Insert 2
  Gene/Insert name: WUSCHEL
  Species: A. thaliana (mustard weed)
  Entrez Gene: WUS (a.k.a. AT2G17950, PGA6, T27K22.18, T27K22_18, WUS1, WUSCHEL, WUSCHEL 1)
  Promoter: RPS5A
  Cloning method: Gibson Cloning
  Sequencing primers: 5′ GAGTTGGGTGATGAAGATGGTGT
Terms and licenses: Academic/Nonprofit Terms; Industry Terms: Not Available to Industry
How to cite: pKI_ΩBBMVP16&WUS was a gift from Tomoko Igawa (Addgene plasmid # 220348 ; http://n2t.net/addgene:220348 ; RRID:Addgene_220348)
