[The description below was written by a language model from this plasmid's Addgene catalogue record and pLannotate feature annotations shown in this document.]
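Description:
pKI_ΩBBMVP16&WUS is a 14.7 kb plant expression binary vector built on the pKI1.1R backbone, designed to co-express two Arabidopsis thaliana developmental transcription factors in plant cells. The backbone carries a ColE1/pUC-type origin with a bom site for high-copy propagation in E. coli, plus the pVS1 oriV, RepA and StaA functions. These pVS1 elements normally support replication and stable maintenance in Agrobacterium, consistent with T-DNA delivery. Bacterial selection is by spectinomycin through an aadA (SmR) gene.

Between the nopaline-type left and right T-DNA border repeats lie several cassettes. Next to the left border, a NOS promoter drives the hygromycin phosphotransferase gene (hph) with a NOS terminator, providing hygromycin selection of transformed plant cells. The first payload cassette uses the CaMV 35S promoter followed by a TMV Ω translational enhancer (the "Ω" in the name). It expresses BABY BOOM (BBM) fused at its C terminus to the herpes simplex VP16 transcriptional activation domain, and it ends in the Arabidopsis HSP18.2 terminator. The second cassette encodes WUSCHEL (WUS), which the catalogue entry places under the RPS5A promoter. That promoter is not annotated in the feature table but presumably occupies the gap upstream of the WUS coding sequence. A NOS terminator annotated in the reverse orientation lies just downstream.

The feature table also shows a third unit near the right border that the catalogue does not mention: a second 35S promoter, a fragment matching a MYB114-like Arabidopsis MYB activator, and a NOS terminator. Its purpose is not stated.

BBM promotes cell proliferation and embryogenesis, and WUS specifies stem cell identity. The associated work concerns autonomous differentiation of transgenic cells without externally applied hormones.
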