Features (pLannotate 1.2.2; 26 found; start..end, strand, type, name):
     68..91      -  promoter       Pc promoter (fragment): intI1 (promoter lies within the coding sequence); class 1 integron promoter
    350..374     +  misc_feature   LB T-DNA repeat: left border repeat from nopaline C58 T-DNA
    467..719     -  terminator     NOS terminator: nopaline synthase terminator and poly(A) signal
    735..899     -  CDS            yokD (fragment): YOKD_BACSU - Experimental evidence at protein level: Swiss-Prot protein existence level 1. May contribute to antibiotic resistance. From Bacillus subtilis (strain 168).
    920..1942    -  CDS            hph: KHYB_ECOLX - Experimental evidence at protein level: Swiss-Prot protein existence level 1. The aminoglycoside phosphotransferases achieve inactivation of their antibiotic substrates by phosphorylation. Only phosphorylates hygromycin and closely related compounds such as demethyl analogs and destomycin. From Escherichia coli.
   1978..2157    -  promoter       NOS promoter: nopaline synthase promoter
   2458..2799    +  promoter       CaMV 35S promoter: strong constitutive promoter from cauliflower mosaic virus
   2824..2867    +  misc_feature   TMV Ω (fragment): translational enhancer from the tobacco mosaic virus 5'-leader sequence (Gallie et al., 1988)
   2874..4625    +  CDS            BBM: BBM_ARATH - Also known as AIL2. Experimental evidence at transcript level: Swiss-Prot protein existence level 2. Transcription factor that promotes cell proliferation, differentiation and morphogenesis, especially during embryogenesis. From Arabidopsis thaliana (Mouse-ear cress).
   4629..4862    +  CDS            VP16 AD: transcriptional activation domain of herpes simplex virus protein VP16 (Triezenberg et al., 1988; Cousens et al., 1989); UL48
   4879..5127    +  terminator     HSP terminator: efficient transcription terminator from the Arabidopsis thaliana heat shock protein 18.2 gene (Nagaya et al., 2010)
   5826..6701    +  CDS            WUS: WUS_ARATH - Also known as PGA6. Experimental evidence at protein level: Swiss-Prot protein existence level 1. Transcription factor that plays a central role during early embryogenesis, oogenesis and flowering, probably by regulating expression of specific genes. Required to specify stem cell identity in meristems, such as shoot apical meristem (SAM). May induce shoot stem cells activity in order to maintain the stem cell identity. Involved in the developmental root meristem. In shoot apices, it is sufficient to induce the expression of CLV3, a putative ligand of the CLV signaling pathway. Also
   6717..6969    -  terminator     NOS terminator: nopaline synthase terminator and poly(A) signal
   7083..7424    +  promoter       CaMV 35S promoter: strong constitutive promoter from cauliflower mosaic virus
   7498..7824    +  CDS            MYB114 (fragment): MY114_ARATH - Experimental evidence at protein level: Swiss-Prot protein existence level 1. Transcription activator, when associated with BHLH002/EGL3/MYC146, BHLH012/MYC1, or BHLH042/TT8. From Arabidopsis thaliana (Mouse-ear cress).
   8254..8506    +  terminator     NOS terminator: nopaline synthase terminator and poly(A) signal
   8521..8545    +  misc_feature   RB T-DNA repeat: right border repeat from nopaline C58 T-DNA
   8915..9316    +  CDS            Y4CG_SINFN (fragment): Protein inferred from homology: Swiss-Prot protein existence level 3. From Sinorhizobium fredii (strain NBRC 101917 / NGR234).
   9876..10505   +  CDS            pVS1 StaA: stability protein from the Pseudomonas plasmid pVS1 (Heeb et al., 2000)
  10934..12007   +  CDS            pVS1 RepA: replication protein from the Pseudomonas plasmid pVS1 (Heeb et al., 2000)
  12073..12267   +  rep_origin     pVS1 oriV: origin of replication for the Pseudomonas plasmid pVS1 (Heeb et al., 2000)
  12470..12509   +  CDS            rop (fragment): Rop protein, which maintains plasmids at low copy number; rop
  12611..12751   +  misc_feature   bom: basis of mobility region from pBR322
  12937..13525   -  rep_origin     ori: high-copy-number ColE1/pMB1/pBR322/pUC origin of replication
  13771..14558   -  CDS            SmR (fragment): aminoglycoside adenylyltransferase (Murphy, 1985); aadA; confers resistance to spectinomycin and streptomycin
  14569..14625   -  CDS            GmR (fragment): gentamycin acetyltransferase; aacC1; confers resistance to gentamycin
>Addgene plasmid #220348 | pKI_ΩBBMVP16&WUS | addgene full sequence | sequence record 440869 | Addgene NGS Result
ACCACCGCTGCGTTCGGTCAAGGTTCTGGACCAGTTGCGTGAGCGCATACGCTACTTGCATTACAGCTTA
CGAACCGAACAGGCTTATGTCCACTGGGTTCGTGCCCGAATTGATCACAGGCAGCAACGCTCTGTCATCG
TTACAATCAACATGCTACCCTCCGCGAGATCATCCGTGTTTCAAACCCGGCAGCTTAGTTGCCGTTCTTC
CGAATAGCATCGGTAACATGAGCAAAGTCTGCCGCCTTACAACGGCTCTCCCGCTGACGCCGTCCCGGAC
TGATGGGCTGCCTGTATCGAGTGGTGATTTTGTGCCGAGCTGCCGGTCGGGGAGCTGTTGGCTGGCTGGT
GGCAGGATATATTGTGGTGTAAACAAATTGACGCTTAGACAACTTAATAACACATTGCGGACGTTTTTAA
TGTACTGAATTAACGCCGAATTGAATTATCAGCTTGCATGCCGGTCGATCTAGTAACATAGATGACACCG
CGCGCGATAATTTATCCTAGTTTGCGCGCTATATTTTGTTTTCTATCGCGTATTAAATGTATAATTGCGG
GACTCTAATCATAAAAACCCATCTCATAAATAACGTCATGCATTACATGTTAATTATTACATGCTTAACG
TAATTCAACAGAAATTATATGATAATCATCGCAAGACCGGCAACAGGATTCAATCTTAAGAAACTTTATT
GCCAAATGTTTGAACGATCTGCTTGACTCTAGGGAATTAATTCCTGAATCACTGCGACCGGCCCTCCCGC
GACCCAGCCGAGCGAGCTTAGCGAACTGTGGACGAGAACTGTGCCACCAAGCGTAAGGCCGTTCTCTCGC
ATTTGCCTTGCTAGGCTCGCGCGAGTTGCTGGCTGAGGCGTTCTCGAAATCAGCTCTTGTTCGGTCGGCA
TCTACTCTATTCCTTTGCCCTCGGACGAGTGCTGGGGCGTCGGTTTCCACTATCGGCGAGTACTTCTACA
CAGCCATCGGTCCAGACGGCCGCGCTTCTGCGGGCGATTTGTGTACGCCCGACAGTCCCGGCTCCGGATC
GGACGATTGCGTCGCATCGACCCTGCGCCCAAGCTGCATCATCGAAATTGCCGTCAACCAAGCTCTGATA
GAGTTGGTCAAGACCAATGCGGAGCATATACGCCCGGAGCCTTGGCGATCCTGCAAGCTCCGGATGCCTC
CGCTCGAAGTAGCGCGTCTGCTGCTCCATACAAGCCAACCACGGCCTCCAGAAGAAGATGTTGGCGACCT
CGTATTGGGAATCCCCGAACATCGCCTCGCTCCAGTCAATGACCGCTGTTATGCGGCCATTGTCCGTCAG
GACATTGTTGGAGCCGAAATCCGCGTGCACGAGGTGCCGGACTTCGGGGCAGTCCTCGGCCCAAAGCATC
AGCTCATCGAGAGCCTGCGCGACGGACGCACTGACGGTGTCGTCCATCACAGTTTGCCAGTGATACACAT
GGGGATCAGCAATCGCGCATATGAAATCACGCCATGTAGTGTATTGACCGATTCCTTGCGGTCCGAATGG
GCCGAACCCGCTCGTCTGGCTAAGATCGGCCGCAGCGATAGCATCCATAGCCTCCGCGACCGGCTGAAGA
ACAGCGGGCAGTTCGGTTTCAGGCAGGTCTTGCAACGTGACACCCTGTGCACGGCGGGAGATGCAATAGG
TCAGGCTCTCGCTGAACTCCCCAATGTCAAGCACTTCCGGAATCGGGAGCGCGGCCGATGCAAAGTGCCG
ATAAACATAACGATCTTTGTAGAAACCATCGGCGCAGCTATTTACCCGCAGGACATATCCACGCCCTCCT
ACATCGAAGCTGAAAGCACGAGATTCTTCGCCCTCCGAGAGCTGCATCAGGTCGGAGACGCTGTCGAACT
TTTCGATCAGAAACTTCTCGACAGACGTCGCGGTGAGTTCAGGCTTTTTCATAGGGGGGATTCGAGTTGA
GAGTGAATATGAGACTCTAATTGGATACCGAGGGGAATTTATGGAACGTCAGTGGAGCATTTTTGACAAG
AAATATTTGCTAGCTGATAGTGACCTTAGGCGACTTTTGAACGCGCAATAATGGTTTCTGACGTATGTGC
TTAGCTCATTAAACTCCAGAAACCCGCGGCTCAGTGGCTCCTTCAACGTTGCGGTTCTGTCAGTTCCAAA
CGTAAAACGGCTTGTCCCGCGTCATCGGCGGGGGTCATAACGTGACTCCCTTAATTCTCCGCTCATGATC
GATAATTCGCGGTACCCGGGGATCAATCAAAGGCCATGGAGTCAAAGATTCAAATAGAGGACCTAACAGA
ACTCGCCGTAAAGACTGGCGAACAGTTCATACAGAGTCTCTTACGACTCAATGACAAGAAGAAAATCTTC
GTCAACATGGTGGAGCACGACACACTTGTCTACTCCAAAAATATCAAAGATACAGTCTCAGAAGACCAAA
GGGCAATTGAGACTTTTCAACAAAGGGTAATATCCGGAAACCTCCTCGGATTCCATTGCCCAGCTATCTG
TCACTTTATTGTGAAGATAGTGGAAAAGGAAGGTGGCTCCTACAAATGCCATCATTGCGATAAAGGAAAG
GCCATCGTTGAAGATGCCTCTGCCGACAGTGGTCCCAAAGATGGACCCCCACCCACGAGGAGCATCGTGG
AAAAAGAAGACGTTCCAACCACGTCTTCAAAGCAAGTGGATTGATGTGATATCTCCACTGACGTAAGGGA
TGACGCACAATCCCACTATCCTTCGCAAGACCCTTCCTCTATATAAGGAAGTTCATTTCATTTGGAGAGA
ACACGGGGGACTCTAGAGGATCCACAATTACCAACAACAACAAACAACAAACAACATTACAATTACAGAT
CCCATGAACTCGATGAATAACTGGTTAGGCTTCTCTCTCTCTCCTCATGATCAAAATCATCACCGTACGG
ATGTTGACTCCTCCACCACCAGAACCGCCGTAGATGTTGCCGGAGGGTACTGTTTTGATCTGGCCGCTCC
CTCCGATGAATCTTCTGCCGTTCAAACATCTTTTCTTTCTCCTTTCGGTGTCACCCTCGAAGCTTTCACC
AGAGACAATAATAGTCACTCCCGAGATTGGGACATCAATGGTGGTGCATGCAATAACATTAACAATAACG
AACAAAATGGACCAAAGCTTGAGAATTTCCTCGGCCGCACCACCACGATTTACAATACCAACGAGACCGT
TGTAGATGGAAATGGCGATTGTGGAGGAGGAGACGGTGGTGGTGGCGGCTCACTAGGCCTTTCGATGATA
AAAACATGGCTGAGTAATCATTCGGTTGCTAATGCTAATCATCAAGACAATGGTAACGGTGCACGAGGCT
TGTCCCTCTCTATGAATTCATCTACTAGTGATAGCAACAACTACAACAACAATGATGATGTCGTCCAAGA
GAAGACTATTGTTGATGTCGTAGAAACTACACCGAAGAAAACTATTGAGAGTTTTGGACAAAGGACGTCT
ATATACCGCGGTGTTACAAGGCATCGGTGGACAGGTAGATACGAGGCACATTTATGGGACAATAGTTGCA
AAAGAGAAGGCCAGACTCGCAAAGGAAGACAAGTTTATCTGGGAGGTTATGACAAAGAAGAAAAAGCAGC
TAGGGCTTACGATTTAGCCGCACTAAAGTATTGGGGAACCACCACTACTACTAACTTCCCCTTGAGTGAA
TATGAGAAAGAGGTAGAAGAGATGAAGCACATGACGAGGCAAGAGTATGTTGCCTCTCTGCGCAGGAAAA
GTAGTGGTTTCTCTCGTGGTGCATCGATTTATCGAGGAGTAACAAGGCATCACCAACATGGAAGGTGGCA
AGCTAGGATCGGAAGAGTCGCCGGTAACAAAGACCTCTACTTGGGAACTTTCGGCACACAGGAAGAGGCT
GCTGAGGCTTATGACATTGCAGCCATTAAATTCAGAGGATTAAGCGCAGTGACTAACTTCGACATGAACA
GATACAATGTTAAAGCAATCCTCGAGAGCCCGAGTCTACCTATTGGTAGTTCTGCGAAACGTCTCAAGGA
CGTTAATAATCCGGTTCCAGCTATGATGATTAGTAATAACGTTTCAGAGAGTGCAAATAATGTTAGCGGT
TGGCAAAACACTGCGTTTCAGCATCATCAGGGAATGGATTTGAGCTTATTGCAGCAACAGCAGGAGAGGT
ACGTTGGTTATTACAATGGAGGAAACTTGTCTACCGAGAGTACTAGGGTTTGTTTCAAACAAGAGGAGGA
ACAACAACACTTCTTGAGAAACTCGCCGAGTCACATGACTAATGTTGATCATCATAGCTCGACCTCTGAT
GATTCTGTTACCGTTTGTGGAAATGTTGTTAGTTATGGTGGTTATCAAGGATTCGCAATCCCTGTTGGAA
CATCGGTTAATTACGATCCCTTTACTGCTGCTGAGATTGCTTACAACGCAAGAAATCATTATTACTATGC
TCAGCATCAGCAACAACAGCAGATTCAGCAGTCGCCGGGAGGAGATTTTCCGGTGGCGATTTCGAATAAC
CATAGCTCTAACATGTACTTTCACGGGGAAGGTGGTGGAGAAGGGGCTCCAACGTTTTCAGTTTGGAACG
ACACTGGGGCCCCCCCGACCGATGTCAGCCTGGGGGACGAGCTCCACTTAGACGGCGAGGACGTGGCGAT
GGCGCATGCCGACGCGCTAGACGATTTCGATCTGGACATGTTGGGGGACGGGGATTCCCCAGGGCCGGGA
TTTACCCCCCACGACTCCGCCCCCTACGGCGCTCTGGATATGGCCGACTTCGAGTTTGAGCAGATGTTTA
CCGATGCCCTTGGAATTGACGAGTACGGTGGGTAGGTCGACGAGCTCATATGAAGATGAAGATGAAATAT
TTGGTGTGTCAAATAAAAAGCTTGTGTGCTTAAGTTTGTGTTTTTTTCTTGGCTTGTTGTGTTATGAATT
TGTGGCTTTTTCTAATATTAAATGAATGTAAGATCTCATTATAATGAATAAACAAATGTTTCTATAATCC
ATTGTGAATGTTTTGTTGGATCTCTTCTGCAGCATATAACTACTGTATGTGCTATGGTATGGACTATGGA
ATATGATTAAAGATAAGGAATTCGCGGCCTTTCAATTTCATGGTGAGGATATGCAGTTTTCTTTGTATAT
CATTCTTCTTCTTCTTTGTAGCTTGGAGTCAAAATCGGTTCCTTCATGTACATACATCAAGGATATGTCC
TTCTGAATTTTTATATCTTGCAATAAAAATGCTTGTACCAATTGAAACACCAGCTTTTTGAGTTCTATGA
TCACTGACTTGGTTCTAACCAAAAAAAAAAAAATGTTTAATTTACATATCTAAAAGTAGGTTTAGGGAAA
CCTAAACAGTAAAATATTTGTATATTATTCGAATTTCACTCATCATAAAAACTTAAATTGCACCATAAAA
TTTTGTTTTACTATTAATGATGTAATTTGTGTAACTTAAGATAAAAATAATATTCCGTAAGTTAACCGGC
TAAAACCACGTATAAACCAGGGAACCTGTTAAACCGGTTCTTTACTGGATAAAGAAATGAAAGCCCATGT
AGACAGCTCCATTAGAGCCCAAACCCTAAATTTCTCATCTATATAAAAGGAGTGACATTAGGGTTTTTGT
TCGTCCTCTTAAAGCTTCTCGTTTTCTCTGCCGTCTCTCTCATTCGCGCGACGCAAACGATCTTCAGGTG
ATCTTCTTTCTCCAAATCCTCTCTCATAACTCTGATTTCGTACTTGTGTATTTGAGCTCACGCTCTGTTT
CTCTCACCACAGCCAATGGAGCCGCCACAGCATCAGCATCATCATCATCAAGCCGACCAAGAAAGCGGCA
ACAACAACAACAACAAGTCCGGCTCTGGTGGTTACACGTGTCGCCAGACCAGCACGAGGTGGACACCGAC
GACGGAGCAAATCAAAATCCTCAAAGAACTTTACTACAACAATGCAATCCGGTCACCAACAGCCGATCAG
ATCCAGAAGATCACTGCAAGGCTGAGACAGTTCGGAAAGATTGAGGGCAAGAACGTCTTTTACTGGTTCC
AGAACCATAAGGCTCGTGAGCGTCAGAAGAAGAGATTCAACGGAACAAACATGACCACACCATCTTCATC
ACCCAACTCGGTTATGATGGCGGCTAACGATCATTATCATCCTCTACTTCACCATCATCACGGTGTTCCC
ATGCAGAGACCTGCTAATTCCGTCAACGTTAAACTTAACCAAGACCATCATCTCTATCATCATAACAAGC
CATATCCCAGCTTCAATAACGGGAATTTAAATCATGCAAGCTCAGGTACTGAATGTGGTGTTGTTAATGC
TTCTAATGGCTACATGAGTAGCCATGTCTATGGATCTATGGAACAAGACTGTTCTATGAATTACAACAAC
GTAGGTGGAGGATGGGCAAACATGGATCATCATTACTCATCTGCACCTTACAACTTCTTCGATAGAGCAA
AGCCTCTGTTTGGTCTAGAAGGTCATCAAGAAGAAGAAGAATGTGGTGGCGATGCTTATCTGGAACATCG
ACGTACGCTTCCTCTCTTCCCTATGCACGGTGAAGATCACATCAACGGTGGTAGTGGTGCCATCTGGAAG
TATGGCCAATCGGAAGTTCGCCCTTGCGCTTCTCTTGAGCTACGTCTGAACTAGTGCATGCCGGTCGATC
TAGTAACATAGATGACACCGCGCGCGATAATTTATCCTAGTTTGCGCGCTATATTTTGTTTTCTATCGCG
TATTAAATGTATAATTGCGGGACTCTAATCATAAAAACCCATCTCATAAATAACGTCATGCATTACATGT
TAATTATTACATGCTTAACGTAATTCAACAGAAATTATATGATAATCATCGCAAGACCGGCAACAGGATT
CAATCTTAAGAAACTTTATTGCCAAATGTTTGAACGATCTGCTTGACTCTAGGGAATTTCGACCATATGG
GAGAGCTCAAGCTTAGCTTGAGCTTGGATCAGATTGTCGTTTCCCGCCTTCAGTTTACAGTCTCAGAAGA
CCAAAGGGCAATTGAGACTTTTCAACAAAGGGTAATATCCGGAAACCTCCTCGGATTCCATTGCCCAGCT
ATCTGTCACTTTATTGTGAAGATAGTGGAAAAGGAAGGTGGCTCCTACAAATGCCATCATTGCGATAAAG
GAAAGGCCATCGTTGAAGATGCCTCTGCCGACAGTGGTCCCAAAGATGGACCCCCACCCACGAGGAGCAT
CGTGGAAAAAGAAGACGTTCCAACCACGTCTTCAAAGCAAGTGGATTGATGTGATATCTCCACTGACGTA
AGGGATGACGCACAATCCCACTATCCTTCGCAAGACCCTTCCTCTATATAAGGAAGTTCATTTCATTTGG
AGAGAACACGGGGGACTCTTGACCATGGAAGCTTGAATTCGCGAGGATCCATAATGGTTATTTCATCTGT
ATGGTCGGGATCGTCTTCGAGAGTGAGAAAAGGTTCATGGTCCGAAGAAGAAGACCAACTTTTGAGGGAG
TGCATTCAGAAATATGGTGAAGGAAAATGGCATCTAATTCCCCTTAGAGCTGGATTGAATAGGTGCAGAA
AAAGTTGTAGATTAAGATGGTTGAATTATCTCCGTCCCGATATAAAGAGAGGCGAATTTAGTCCCGATGA
AATTGATCTCATTCTGCGCCTCCATAGGCTCTTAGGCAACAGGTGGTCGCTTATTGCTGGAAGAATTCCG
GGAAGAACAGCAAACGATGTGAAGAATTTATGGAACACCCATCTTCAGAAGAAGGTGTCTGCCATGGCTT
CTTCAAGGCAAGATAATTATTGGAAGGGCAAAGCCCCAGAAATCACGGAAAACACCGTCGTTAGGCCTCG
ACCTCGGAGATTCTTAAAGGCCTCATCATCTCCGACGACTCTATTGACCGGAAATGCTACCATGGTTGCC
TATGATGGTCAACTCCAAGAACATATGACGACACAACCGGAAACAACGTCGGACTTGCTAATGGAAAATG
TCCAACAAAAAAACTTAACAACCACTTTGCCTTCAGCACTAGAAACAACGCCACACGACAATGTGAAGTG
GTGGGAAGATGTACTCTCCGACAAGGAACTCAATGAGGAAGGACAAATCTGTTGGAGTGAGTTTCCAACT
GATATAGACCTACTGTCAGAACTGTTAAGCTCTGCAGATCTGGTGACCAGCTCGAATTTCCCCGATCGTT
CAAACATTTGGCAATAAAGTTTCTTAAGATTGAATCCTGTTGCCGGTCTTGCGATGATTATCATATAATT
TCTGTTGAATTACGTTAAGCATGTAATAATTAACATGTAATGCATGACGTTATTTATGAGATGGGTTTTT
ATGATTAGAGTCCCGCAATTATACATTTAATACGCGATAGAAAACAAAATATAGCGCGCAAACTAGGATA
AATTATCGCGCGCGGTGTCATCTATGTTACTAGATCAAACTATCAGTGTTTGACAGGATATATTGGCGGG
TAAACCTAAGAGAAAAGAGCGTTTATTAGAATAATCGGATATTTAAAAGGGCGTGAAAAGGTTTATCCGT
TCGTCCATTTGTATGTGCATGCCAACCACAGGGTTCCCCTCGGGATCAAAGTACTTTAAAGTACTTTAAA
GTACTTTAAAGTACTTTGATCCAACCCCTCCGCTGCTATAGTGCAGTCGGCTTCTGACGTTCAGTGCAGC
CGTCTTCTGAAAACGACATGTCGCACAAGTCCTAAGTTACGCGACAGGCTGCCGCCCTGCCCTTTTCCTG
GCGTTTTCTTGTCGCGTGTTTTAGTCGCATAAAGTAGAATACTTGCGACTAGAACCGGAGACATTACGCC
ATGAACAAGAGCGCCGCCGCTGGCCTGCTGGGCTATGCCCGCGTCAGCACCGACGACCAGGACTTGACCA
ACCAACGGGCCGAACTGCACGCGGCCGGCTGCACCAAGCTGTTTTCCGAGAAGATCACCGGCACCAGGCG
CGACCGCCCGGAGCTGGCCAGGATGCTTGACCACCTACGCCCTGGCGACGTTGTGACAGTGACCAGGCTA
GACCGCCTGGCCCGCAGCACCCGCGACCTACTGGACATTGCCGAGCGCATCCAGGAGGCCGGCGCGGGCC
TGCGTAGCCTGGCAGAGCCGTGGGCCGACACCACCACGCCGGCCGGCCGCATGGTGTTGACCGTGTTCGC
CGGCATTGCCGAGTTCGAGCGTTCCCTAATCATCGACCGCACCCGGAGCGGGCGCGAGGCCGCCAAGGCC
CGAGGCGTGAAGTTTGGCCCCCGCCCTACCCTCACCCCGGCACAGATCGCGCACGCCCGCGAGCTGATCG
ACCAGGAAGGCCGCACCGTGAAAGAGGCGGCTGCACTGCTTGGCGTGCATCGCTCGACCCTGTACCGCGC
ACTTGAGCGCAGCGAGGAAGTGACGCCCACCGAGGCCAGGCGGCGCGGTGCCTTCCGTGAGGACGCATTG
ACCGAGGCCGACGCCCTGGCGGCCGCCGAGAATGAACGCCAAGAGGAACAAGCATGAAACCGCACCAGGA
CGGCCAGGACGAACCGTTTTTCATTACCGAAGAGATCGAGGCGGAGATGATCGCGGCCGGGTACGTGTTC
GAGCCGCCCGCGCACGTCTCAACCGTGCGGCTGCATGAAATCCTGGCCGGTTTGTCTGATGCCAAGCTGG
CGGCCTGGCCGGCCAGCTTGGCCGCTGAAGAAACCGAGCGCCGCCGTCTAAAAAGGTGATGTGTATTTGA
GTAAAACAGCTTGCGTCATGCGGTCGCTGCGTATATGATGCGATGAGTAAATAAACAAATACGCAAGGGG
AACGCATGAAGGTTATCGCTGTACTTAACCAGAAAGGCGGGTCAGGCAAGACGACCATCGCAACCCATCT
AGCCCGCGCCCTGCAACTCGCCGGGGCCGATGTTCTGTTAGTCGATTCCGATCCCCAGGGCAGTGCCCGC
GATTGGGCGGCCGTGCGGGAAGATCAACCGCTAACCGTTGTCGGCATCGACCGCCCGACGATTGACCGCG
ACGTGAAGGCCATCGGCCGGCGCGACTTCGTAGTGATCGACGGAGCGCCCCAGGCGGCGGACTTGGCTGT
GTCCGCGATCAAGGCAGCCGACTTCGTGCTGATTCCGGTGCAGCCAAGCCCTTACGACATATGGGCCACC
GCCGACCTGGTGGAGCTGGTTAAGCAGCGCATTGAGGTCACGGATGGAAGGCTACAAGCGGCCTTTGTCG
TGTCGCGGGCGATCAAAGGCACGCGCATCGGCGGTGAGGTTGCCGAGGCGCTGGCCGGGTACGAGCTGCC
CATTCTTGAGTCCCGTATCACGCAGCGCGTGAGCTACCCAGGCACTGCCGCCGCCGGCACAACCGTTCTT
GAATCAGAACCCGAGGGCGACGCTGCCCGCGAGGTCCAGGCGCTGGCCGCTGAAATTAAATCAAAACTCA
TTTGAGTTAATGAGGTAAAGAGAAAATGAGCAAAAGCACAAACACGCTAAGTGCCGGCCGTCCGAGCGCA
CGCAGCAGCAAGGCTGCAACGTTGGCCAGCCTGGCAGACACGCCAGCCATGAAGCGGGTCAACTTTCAGT
TGCCGGCGGAGGATCACACCAAGCTGAAGATGTACGCGGTACGCCAAGGCAAGACCATTACCGAGCTGCT
ATCTGAATACATCGCGCAGCTACCAGAGTAAATGAGCAAATGAATAAATGAGTAGATGAATTTTAGCGGC
TAAAGGAGGCGGCATGGAAAATCAAGAACAACCAGGCACCGACGCCGTGGAATGCCCCATGTGTGGAGGA
ACGGGCGGTTGGCCAGGCGTAAGCGGCTGGGTTGTCTGCCGGCCCTGCAATGGCACTGGAACCCCCAAGC
CCGAGGAATCGGCGTGAGCGGTCGCAAACCATCCGGCCCGGTACAAATCGGCGCGGCGCTGGGTGATGAC
CTGGTGGAGAAGTTGAAGGCCGCGCAGGCCGCCCAGCGGCAACGCATCGAGGCAGAAGCACGCCCCGGTG
AATCGTGGCAAGCGGCCGCTGATCGAATCCGCAAAGAATCCCGGCAACCGCCGGCAGCCGGTGCGCCGTC
GATTAGGAAGCCGCCCAAGGGCGACGAGCAACCAGATTTTTTCGTTCCGATGCTCTATGACGTGGGCACC
CGCGATAGTCGCAGCATCATGGACGTGGCCGTTTTCCGTCTGTCGAAGCGTGACCGACGAGCTGGCGAGG
TGATCCGCTACGAGCTTCCAGACGGGCACGTAGAGGTTTCCGCAGGGCCGGCCGGCATGGCCAGTGTGTG
GGATTACGACCTGGTACTGATGGCGGTTTCCCATCTAACCGAATCCATGAACCGATACCGGGAAGGGAAG
GGAGACAAGCCCGGCCGCGTGTTCCGTCCACACGTTGCGGACGTACTCAAGTTCTGCCGGCGAGCCGATG
GCGGAAAGCAGAAAGACGACCTGGTAGAAACCTGCATTCGGTTAAACACCACGCACGTTGCCATGCAGCG
TACGAAGAAGGCCAAGAACGGCCGCCTGGTGACGGTATCCGAGGGTGAAGCCTTGATTAGCCGCTACAAG
ATCGTAAAGAGCGAAACCGGGCGGCCGGAGTACATCGAGATCGAGCTAGCTGATTGGATGTACCGCGAGA
TCACAGAAGGCAAGAACCCGGACGTGCTGACGGTTCACCCCGATTACTTTTTGATCGATCCCGGCATCGG
CCGTTTTCTCTACCGCCTGGCACGCCGCGCCGCAGGCAAGGCAGAAGCCAGATGGTTGTTCAAGACGATC
TACGAACGCAGTGGCAGCGCCGGAGAGTTCAAGAAGTTCTGTTTCACCGTGCGCAAGCTGATCGGGTCAA
ATGACCTGCCGGAGTACGATTTGAAGGAGGAGGCGGGGCAGGCTGGCCCGATCCTAGTCATGCGCTACCG
CAACCTGATCGAGGGCGAAGCATCCGCCGGTTCCTAATGTACGGAGCAGATGCTAGGGCAAATTGCCCTA
GCAGGGGAAAAAGGTCGAAAAGGTCTCTTTCCTGTGGATAGCACGTACATTGGGAACCCAAAGCCGTACA
TTGGGAACCGGAACCCGTACATTGGGAACCCAAAGCCGTACATTGGGAACCGGTCACACATGTAAGTGAC
TGATATAAAAGAGAAAAAAGGCGATTTTTCCGCCTAAAACTCTTTAAAACTTATTAAAACTCTTAAAACC
CGCCTGGCCTGTGCATAACTGTCTGGCCAGCGCACAGCCGAAGAGCTGCAAAAAGCGCCTACCCTTCGGT
CGCTGCGCTCCCTACGCCCCGCCGCTTCGCGTCGGCCTATCGCGGCCGCTGGCCGCTCAAAAATGGCTGG
CCTACGGCCAGGCAATCTACCAGGGCGCGGACAAGCCGCGCCGTCGCCACTCGACCGCCGGCGCCCACAT
CAAGGCACCCTGCCTCGCGCGTTTCGGTGATGACGGTGAAAACCTCTGACACATGCAGCTCCCGGAGACG
GTCACAGCTTGTCTGTAAGCGGATGCCGGGAGCAGACAAGCCCGTCAGGGCGCGTCAGCGGGTGTTGGCG
GGTGTCGGGGCGCAGCCATGACCCAGTCACGTAGCGATAGCGGAGTGTATACTGGCTTAACTATGCGGCA
TCAGAGCAGATTGTACTGAGAGTGCACCATATGCGGTGTGAAATACCGCACAGATGCGTAAGGAGAAAAT
ACCGCATCAGGCGCTCTTCCGCTTCCTCGCTCACTGACTCGCTGCGCTCGGTCGTTCGGCTGCGGCGAGC
GGTATCAGCTCACTCAAAGGCGGTAATACGGTTATCCACAGAATCAGGGGATAACGCAGGAAAGAACATG
TGAGCAAAAGGCCAGCAAAAGGCCAGGAACCGTAAAAAGGCCGCGTTGCTGGCGTTTTTCCATAGGCTCC
GCCCCCCTGACGAGCATCACAAAAATCGACGCTCAAGTCAGAGGTGGCGAAACCCGACAGGACTATAAAG
ATACCAGGCGTTTCCCCCTGGAAGCTCCCTCGTGCGCTCTCCTGTTCCGACCCTGCCGCTTACCGGATAC
CTGTCCGCCTTTCTCCCTTCGGGAAGCGTGGCGCTTTCTCATAGCTCACGCTGTAGGTATCTCAGTTCGG
TGTAGGTCGTTCGCTCCAAGCTGGGCTGTGTGCACGAACCCCCCGTTCAGCCCGACCGCTGCGCCTTATC
CGGTAACTATCGTCTTGAGTCCAACCCGGTAAGACACGACTTATCGCCACTGGCAGCAGCCACTGGTAAC
AGGATTAGCAGAGCGAGGTATGTAGGCGGTGCTACAGAGTTCTTGAAGTGGTGGCCTAACTACGGCTACA
CTAGAAGGACAGTATTTGGTATCTGCGCTCTGCTGAAGCCAGTTACCTTCGGAAAAAGAGTTGGTAGCTC
TTGATCCGGCAAACAAACCACCGCTGGTAGCGGTGGTTTTTTTGTTTGCAAGCAGCAGATTACGCGCAGA
AAAAAAGGATCTCAAGAAGATCCTTTGATCTTTTCTACGGGGTCTGACGCTCAGTGGAACGAAAACTCAC
GTTAAGGGATTTTGGTCATGCATGATATATCTCCCAATTTGTGTAGGGCTTATTATGCACGCTTAAAAAT
AATAAAAGCAGACTTGACCTGATAGTTTGGCTGTGAGCAATTATGTGCTTAGTGCATCTAACGCTTGAGT
TAAGCCGCGCCGCGAAGCGGCGTCGGCTTGAACGAATTTCTAGCTAGACATTATTTGCCGACTACCTTGG
TGATCTCGCCTTTCACGTAGTGGACAAATTCTTCCAACTGATCTGCGCGCGAGGCCAAGCGATCTTCTTC
TTGTCCAAGATAAGCCTGTCTAGCTTCAAGTATGACGGGCTGATACTGGGCCGGCAGGCGCTCCATTGCC
CAGTCGGCAGCGACATCCTTCGGCGCGATTTTGCCGGTTACTGCGCTGTACCAAATGCGGGACAACGTAA
GCACTACATTTCGCTCATCGCCAGCCCAGTCGGGCGGCGAGTTCCATAGCGTTAAGGTTTCATTTAGCGC
CTCAAATAGATCCTGTTCAGGAACCGGATCAAAGAGTTCCTCCGCCGCTGGACCTACCAAGGCAACGCTA
TGTTCTCTTGCTTTTGTCAGCAAGATAGCCAGATCAATGTCGATCGTGGCTGGCTCGAAGATACCTGCAA
GAATGTCATTGCGCTGCCATTCTCCAAATTGCAGTTCGCGCTTAGCTGGATAACGCCACGGAATGATGTC
GTCGTGCACAACAATGGTGACTTCTACAGCGCGGAGAATCTCGCTCTCTCCAGGGGAAGCCGAAGTTTCC
AAAAGGTCGTTGATCAAAGCTCGCCGCGTTGTTTCATCAAGCCTTACGGTCACCGTAACCAGCAAATCAA
TATCACTGTGTGGCTTCAGGCCGCCATCCACTGCGGAGCCGTACAAATGTACGGCCAGCAACGTCGGTTC
GAGATGGCGCTCGATGACGCCAACTACCTCTGATAGTTGAGTCGATACTTCGGCGATCACCGCTTCCCCC
ATGATGTTTAACTTTGTTTTAGGGCGACTGCCCTGCTGCGTAACATCGTTGCTGCTCCATAACATCAAAC
ATCGACCCACGGCGTAACGCGCTTGCTGCTTGGATGCCCGAGGCATAGACTGTACCCCAAAAAAACAGTC
ATAACAAGCCATGAAAACCGCCACTGCGCCGTT
